Addgene plasmid #31326: pQTEV-STMN1
Depositing lab: Konrad Buessow. Depositing organization: Max Planck Institute for Molecular Genetics. Publication: Structural genomics of human proteins--target selection and generation of a public catalogue of expression clones. Bussow K, Scheich C, Sievert V, Harttig U, Schultz J, Simon B, Bork P, Lehrach H, Heinemann U. Microb Cell Fact. 2005 Jul 5;4:21. doi: 10.1186/1475-2859-4-21. PubMed 15998469.
Backbone
  Vector backbone: pQTEV
  Backbone size w/o insert (bp): 4700
  Vector type: Bacterial Expression
Growth in bacteria
  Bacterial resistance: Ampicillin, 100 μg/mL
  Growth temperature: 37°C
  Growth strain: Rosetta
  Copy number: Unknown
Gene/Insert
  Gene/Insert name: stathmin 1/oncoprotein 18 (alt name: PSFEp250F072)
  Species: H. sapiens (human)
  Insert size (bp): 522
  GenBank ID: DQ000556
  Entrez Gene: STMN1 (a.k.a. C1orf215, LAP18, Lag, OP18, PP17, PP19, PR22, SMN)
  Tag / fusion protein: His (N terminal on backbone); TEV (N terminal on backbone)
  Cloning method: Restriction Enzyme; 5′ cloning site BamHI (not destroyed); 3′ cloning site NotI (not destroyed)
  Sequencing primers: 5′ TGAGCGGATAACAATTTCACACAG; 3′ GGCAACCGAGCGTTCTGAAC
Terms and licenses: Academic/Nonprofit Terms; Industry Terms: Not Available to Industry
Depositor comments: The vector pQTEV is derived from Qiagen pQE-2 and contains an inactive chloramphenicol resistance gene sequence. The Rosetta bacterial strain contains an additional plasmid. The second plasmid, pRARE, provides rare tRNAs for overexpression of recombinant proteins. It has 4694 bp and is chloramphenicol resistence. Please note that Addgene's quality control sequence shows a small deletion in the vector region downstream of insert; the deletion does not affect any features in this construct.
How to cite: pQTEV-STMN1 was a gift from Konrad Buessow (Addgene plasmid # 31326 ; http://n2t.net/addgene:31326 ; RRID:Addgene_31326)
