[The description below was written by a language model from this plasmid's Addgene catalogue record and pLannotate feature annotations shown in this document.]
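Description:
pQTEV-STMN1 is a bacterial expression plasmid for producing human stathmin 1 (STMN1, also called oncoprotein 18) in E. coli. It is built on pQTEV, a roughly 4.7 kb derivative of the Qiagen vector pQE-2, and the full construct is about 5.2 kb. The plasmid replicates from a ColE1/pMB1-type origin, with an adjacent bom region and only a fragment of rop, and is selected with ampicillin through the bla gene. A cat coding sequence with a partial promoter is also annotated, but the depositor states that this chloramphenicol resistance sequence is inactive. The copy number is recorded as unknown.

The STMN1 insert, listed as 522 bp, was cloned between BamHI and NotI sites that both remain intact. It sits downstream of a bacteriophage T5 promoter carrying lac operator sequences and is followed by the lambda t0 terminator. A plasmid-borne lacI gene driven by the lacIq promoter supplies repressor, so expression is held off until induced with IPTG. The backbone adds an N-terminal His tag (annotated as 7xHis) for metal-affinity purification, followed by a TEV protease recognition site that allows the tag to be removed from the purified protein.

The plasmid is supplied in the Rosetta strain, which carries a second, chloramphenicol-resistant plasmid, pRARE, providing rare tRNAs to aid overexpression of recombinant proteins. The clone comes from a structural genomics effort that generated a public catalogue of human protein expression clones. Stathmin itself regulates microtubule dynamics by preventing assembly and promoting disassembly. Repository quality-control sequencing found a small deletion in the vector downstream of the insert, reported not to affect any feature.
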