Features (pLannotate 1.2.2; 18 found; start..end, strand, type, name):
     10..54      +  promoter       T5 promoter: bacteriophage T5 promoter for E. coli RNA polymerase, with embedded lac operator
     62..78      +  protein_bind   lac operator: The lac repressor binds to the lac operator to inhibit transcription in E. coli. This inhibition can be relieved by adding lactose or isopropyl-β-D-thiogalactopyranoside (IPTG). lac repressor encoded by lacI
    121..141     +  CDS            7xHis: 6xHis affinity tag
    165..185     +  CDS            capTEV™ (fragment): composite tag for in vivo biotinylation, TEV protease cleavage, and 6xHis tagging
    190..633     +  CDS            STMN1: STMN1_HUMAN - Also known as C1orf215, LAP18, OP18. Experimental evidence at protein level: Swiss-Prot protein existence level 1. Involved in the regulation of the microtubule (MT) filament system by destabilizing microtubules. Prevents assembly and promotes disassembly of microtubules. Phosphorylation at Ser-16 may be required for axon formation during neurogenesis. Involved in the control of the learned and innate fear (By similarity). From Homo sapiens (Human).
    679..773     +  terminator     lambda t0 terminator: transcription terminator from phage lambda
    788..816     +  promoter       cat promoter (fragment): promoter of the E. coli cat gene encoding chloramphenicol acetyltransferase
    817..1473    +  CDS            cat: CAT_ECOLX - Experimental evidence at protein level: Swiss-Prot protein existence level 1. This enzyme is an effector of chloramphenicol resistance in bacteria. From Escherichia coli. This protein is used as a marker in many commonly used cloning vectors, such as pACYC184.
   1541..1627    +  terminator     rrnB T1 terminator: Escherichia coli rrnB; transcription terminator T1 from the E. coli rrnB gene
   1650..1667    -  promoter       tet promoter (fragment): E. coli promoter for tetracycline efflux protein gene
   1686..1707    -  protein_bind   CAP binding site: CAP binding activates transcription in the presence of cAMP. E. coli catabolite activator protein
   1720..2802    -  CDS            lacI: lac repressor; lacI; The lac repressor binds to the lac operator to inhibit transcription in E. coli. This inhibition can be relieved by adding lactose or isopropyl-β-D-thiogalactopyranoside (IPTG).
   2803..2880    -  promoter       lacIq promoter: lacI (mutant); In the lacIq allele, a single base change in the promoter boosts expression of the lacI gene about 10-fold.
   2929..2970    +  CDS            rop (fragment): Rop protein, which maintains plasmids at low copy number; rop
   3072..3212    +  misc_feature   bom: basis of mobility region from pBR322
   3398..3986    -  rep_origin     ori: high-copy-number ColE1/pMB1/pBR322/pUC origin of replication
   4157..5017    -  CDS            AmpR: β-lactamase; bla; confers resistance to ampicillin, carbenicillin, and related antibiotics
   5018..5122    -  promoter       AmpR promoter: bla
>Addgene plasmid #31326 | pQTEV-STMN1 | depositor full sequence | sequence record 14357 | Author sequence
CTCGAGAAATCATAAAAAATTTATTTGCTTTGTGAGCGGATAACAATTATAATAGATTCAATTGTGAGCG
GATAACAATTTCACACAGAATTCATTAAAGAGGAGAAATTAACTATGAAACATCACCATCACCATCACCA
TAGCGATTACGACATCCCCACTACTGAGAATCTTTATTTTCAGGGATCCGCTTCTTCTGATATCCAGGTG
AAAGAACTGGAGAAGCGTGCCTCAGGCCAGGCTTTTGAGCTGATTCTCAGCCCTCGGTCAAAAGAATCTG
TTCCAGAATTCCCCCTTTCCCCTCCAAAGAAGAAGGATCTTTCCCTGGAGGAAATTCAGAAGAAATTAGA
AGCTGCAGAAGAAAGACGCAAGTCCCATGAAGCTGAGGTCTTGAAGCAGCTGGCTGAGAAACGAGAGCAC
GAGAAAGAAGTGCTTCAGAAGGCAATAGAAGAGAACAACAACTTCAGTAAAATGGCAGAAGAGAAACTGA
CCCACAAAATGGAAGCTAATAAAGAGAACCGAGAGGCACAAATGGCTGCCAAACTGGAACGTTTGCGAGA
GAAGGATAAGCACATTGAAGAAGTGCGGAAGAACAAAGAATCCAAAGACCCTGCTGACGAGACTGAAGCT
GACTAAGCGGCCGCTCGACCTGCAGCCAAGCTTAATTAGCTGAGCTTGGACTCCTGTTGATAGATCCAGT
AATGACCTCAGAACTCCATCTGGATTTGTTCAGAACGCTCGGTTGCCGCCGGGCGTTTTTTATTGGTGAG
AATCCAAGCTAGCTTGGCGAGATTTTCAGGAGCTAAGGAAGCTAAAATGGAGAAAAAAATCACTGGATAT
ACCACCGTTGATATATCCCAATGGCATCGTAAAGAACATTTTGAGGCATTTCAGTCAGTTGCTCAATGTA
CCTATAACCAGACCGTTCAGCTGGATATTACGGCCTTTTTAAAGACCGTAAAGAAAAATAAGCACAAGTT
TTATCCGGCCTTTATTCACATTCTTGCCCGCCTGATGAATGCTCATCCGGAATTTCGTATGGCAATGAAA
GACGGTGAGCTGGTGATATGGGATAGTGTTCACCCTTGTTACACCGTTTTCCATGAGCAAACTGAAACGT
TTTCATCGCTCTGGAGTGAATACCACGACGATTTCCGGCAGTTTCTACACATATATTCGCAAGATGTGGC
GTGTTACGGTGAAAACCTGGCCTATTTCCCTAAAGGGTTTATTGAGAATATGTTTTTCGTCTCAGCCAAT
CCCTGGGTGAGTTTCACCAGTTTTGATTTAAACGTGGCCAATATGGACAACTTCTTCGCCCCCGTTTTCA
CCATGGGCAAATATTATACGCAAGGCGACAAGGTGCTGATGCCGCTGGCGATTCAGGTTCATCATGCCGT
TTGTGATGGCTTCCATGTCGGCAGAATGCTTAATGAATTACAACAGTACTGCGATGAGTGGCAGGGCGGG
GCGTAATTTTTTTAAGGCAGTTATTGGTGCCCTTAAACGCCTGGGGTAATGACTCTCTAGCTTGAGGCAT
CAAATAAAACGAAAGGCTCAGTCGAAAGACTGGGCCTTTCGTTTTATCTGTTGTTTGTCGGTGAACGCTC
TCCTGAGTAGGACAAATCCGCCCTCTAGATTACGTGCAGTCGATGATAAGCTGTCAAACATGAGAATTGT
GCCTAATGAGTGAGCTAACTTACATTAATTGCGTTGCGCTCACTGCCCGCTTTCCAGTCGGGAAACCTGT
CGTGCCAGCTGCATTAATGAATCGGCCAACGCGCGGGGAGAGGCGGTTTGCGTATTGGGCGCCAGGGTGG
TTTTTCTTTTCACCAGTGAGACGGGCAACAGCTGATTGCCCTTCACCGCCTGGCCCTGAGAGAGTTGCAG
CAAGCGGTCCACGCTGGTTTGCCCCAGCAGGCGAAAATCCTGTTTGATGGTGGTTAACGGCGGGATATAA
CATGAGCTGTCTTCGGTATCGTCGTATCCCACTACCGAGATATCCGCACCAACGCGCAGCCCGGACTCGG
TAATGGCGCGCATTGCGCCCAGCGCCATCTGATCGTTGGCAACCAGCATCGCAGTGGGAACGATGCCCTC
ATTCAGCATTTGCATGGTTTGTTGAAAACCGGACATGGCACTCCAGTCGCCTTCCCGTTCCGCTATCGGC
TGAATTTGATTGCGAGTGAGATATTTATGCCAGCCAGCCAGACGCAGACGCGCCGAGACAGAACTTAATG
GGCCCGCTAACAGCGCGATTTGCTGGTGACCCAATGCGACCAGATGCTCCACGCCCAGTCGCGTACCGTC
TTCATGGGAGAAAATAATACTGTTGATGGGTGTCTGGTCAGAGACATCAAGAAATAACGCCGGAACATTA
GTGCAGGCAGCTTCCACAGCAATGGCATCCTGGTCATCCAGCGGATAGTTAATGATCAGCCCACTGACGC
GTTGCGCGAGAAGATTGTGCACCGCCGCTTTACAGGCTTCGACGCCGCTTCGTTCTACCATCGACACCAC
CACGCTGGCACCCAGTTGATCGGCGCGAGATTTAATCGCCGCGACAATTTGCGACGGCGCGTGCAGGGCC
AGACTGGAGGTGGCAACGCCAATCAGCAACGACTGTTTGCCCGCCAGTTGTTGTGCCACGCGGTTGGGAA
TGTAATTCAGCTCCGCCATCGCCGCTTCCACTTTTTCCCGCGTTTTCGCAGAAACGTGGCTGGCCTGGTT
CACCACGCGGGAAACGGTCTGATAAGAGACACCGGCATACTCTGCGACATCGTATAACGTTACTGGTTTC
ACATTCACCACCCTGAATTGACTCTCTTCCGGGCGCTATCATGCCATACCGCGAAAGGTTTTGCACCATT
CGATGGTGTCGGAATTTCGGGCAGCGTTGGGTCCTGGCCACGGGTGCGCATGATCTAGAGCTGCCTCGCG
CGTTTCGGTGATGACGGTGAAAACCTCTGACACATGCAGCTCCCGGAGACGGTCACAGCTTGTCTGTAAG
CGGATGCCGGGAGCAGACAAGCCCGTCAGGGCGCGTCAGCGGGTGTTGGCGGGTGTCGGGGCGCAGCCAT
GACCCAGTCACGTAGCGATAGCGGAGTGTATACTGGCTTAACTATGCGGCATCAGAGCAGATTGTACTGA
GAGTGCACCACATGCGGTGTGAAATACCGCACAGATGCGTAAGGAGAAAATACCGCATCAGGCGCTCTTC
CGCTTCCTCGCTCACTGACTCGCTGCGCTCGGTCGTTCGGCTGCGGCGAGCGGTATCAGCTCACTCAAAG
GCGGTAATACGGTTATCCACAGAATCAGGGGATAACGCAGGAAAGAACATGTGAGCAAAAGGCCAGCAAA
AGGCCAGGAACCGTAAAAAGGCCGCGTTGCTGGCGTTTTTCCATAGGCTCCGCCCCCCTGACGAGCATCA
CAAAAATCGACGCTCAAGTCAGAGGTGGCGAAACCCGACAGGACTATAAAGATACCAGGCGTTTCCCCCT
GGAAGCTCCCTCGTGCGCTCTCCTGTTCCGACCCTGCCGCTTACCGGATACCTGTCCGCCTTTCTCCCTT
CGGGAAGCGTGGCGCTTTCTCATAGCTCACGCTGTAGGTATCTCAGTTCGGTGTAGGTCGTTCGCTCCAA
GCTGGGCTGTGTGCACGAACCCCCCGTTCAGCCCGACCGCTGCGCCTTATCCGGTAACTATCGTCTTGAG
TCCAACCCGGTAAGACACGACTTATCGCCACTGGCAGCAGCCACTGGTAACAGGATTAGCAGAGCGAGGT
ATGTAGGCGGTGCTACAGAGTTCTTGAAGTGGTGGCCTAACTACGGCTACACTAGAAGGACAGTATTTGG
TATCTGCGCTCTGCTGAAGCCAGTTACCTTCGGAAAAAGAGTTGGTAGCTCTTGATCCGGCAAACAAACC
ACCGCTGGTAGCGGTGGTTTTTTTGTTTGCAAGCAGCAGATTACGCGCAGAAAAAAAGGATCTCAAGAAG
ATCCTTTGATCTTTTCTACGGGGTCTGACGCTCAGTGGAACGAAAACTCACGTTAAGGGATTTTGGTCAT
GAGATTATCAAAAAGGATCTTCACCTAGATCCTTTTAAATTAAAAATGAAGTTTTAAATCAATCTAAAGT
ATATATGAGTAAACTTGGTCTGACAGTTACCAATGCTTAATCAGTGAGGCACCTATCTCAGCGATCTGTC
TATTTCGTTCATCCATAGTTGCCTGACTCCCCGTCGTGTAGATAACTACGATACGGGAGGGCTTACCATC
TGGCCCCAGTGCTGCAATGATACCGCGAGACCCACGCTCACCGGCTCCAGATTTATCAGCAATAAACCAG
CCAGCCGGAAGGGCCGAGCGCAGAAGTGGTCCTGCAACTTTATCCGCCTCCATCCAGTCTATTAATTGTT
GCCGGGAAGCTAGAGTAAGTAGTTCGCCAGTTAATAGTTTGCGCAACGTTGTTGCCATTGCTACAGGCAT
CGTGGTGTCACGCTCGTCGTTTGGTATGGCTTCATTCAGCTCCGGTTCCCAACGATCAAGGCGAGTTACA
TGATCCCCCATGTTGTGCAAAAAAGCGGTTAGCTCCTTCGGTCCTCCGATCGTTGTCAGAAGTAAGTTGG
CCGCAGTGTTATCACTCATGGTTATGGCAGCACTGCATAATTCTCTTACTGTCATGCCATCCGTAAGATG
CTTTTCTGTGACTGGTGAGTACTCAACCAAGTCATTCTGAGAATAGTGTATGCGGCGACCGAGTTGCTCT
TGCCCGGCGTCAATACGGGATAATACCGCGCCACATAGCAGAACTTTAAAAGTGCTCATCATTGGAAAAC
GTTCTTCGGGGCGAAAACTCTCAAGGATCTTACCGCTGTTGAGATCCAGTTCGATGTAACCCACTCGTGC
ACCCAACTGATCTTCAGCATCTTTTACTTTCACCAGCGTTTCTGGGTGAGCAAAAACAGGAAGGCAAAAT
GCCGCAAAAAAGGGAATAAGGGCGACACGGAAATGTTGAATACTCATACTCTTCCTTTTTCAATATTATT
GAAGCATTTATCAGGGTTATTGTCTCATGAGCGGATACATATTTGAATGTATTTAGAAAAATAAACAAAT
AGGGGTTCCGCGCACATTTCCCCGAAAAGTGCCACCTGACGTCTAAGAAACCATTATTATCATGACATTA
ACCTATAAAAATAGGCGTATCACGAGGCCCTTTCGTCTTCAC
