>Addgene plasmid #31326 | pQTEV-STMN1 | addgene partial sequence | sequence record 61090 | pQE-Fwd 5'-CCCGAAAAGTGCCACCTG-3'
AAATAGGCGTATCACGAGGCCCTTTCGTCTTCACCTCGAGAAATCATAAAAAATTTATTTGCTTTGTGAG
CGGATAACAATTATAATAGATTCAATTGTGAGCGGATAACAATTTCACACAGAATTCATTAAAGAGGAGA
AATTAACTATGAAACATCACCATCACCATCACCATAGCGATTACGACATCCCCACTACTGAGAATCTTTA
TTTTCAGGGATCCGCTTCTTCTGATATCCAGGTGAAAGAACTGGAGAAGCGTGCCTCAGGCCAGGCTTTT
GAGCTGATTCTCAGCCCTCGGTCAAAAGAATCTGTTCCAGAATTCCCCCTTTCCCCTCCAAAGAAGAAGG
ATCTTTCCCTGGAGGAAATTCAGAAGAAATTAGAAGCTGCAGAAGAAAGACGCAAGTCCCATGAAGCTGA
GGTCTTGAAGCAGCTGGCTGAGAAACGAGAGCACGAGAAAGAAGTGCTTCAGAAGGCAATAGAAGAGAAC
AACAACTTCAGTAAAATGGCAGAAGAGAAACTGACCCACAAAATGGAAGCTAATAAAGAGAACCGAGAGG
CACAAATGGCTGCCAAACTGGAACGTTTGCGAGAGAAGGATAAGCACATTGAAGAAGTGCGGAAGAACAA
AGAATCCAAAGACCCTGCTGACGAGACTGAAGCTGACTAATTTGTTCTGAGAACTGACTTTCTCCCCATC
CCCTTCCTAAATATCCAAAGACTGTACTGGCCAGTGTCATTTTACTTTTTCCCTCCTGACAAATATTTTA
GAAGCTAATGTAGGACTGTATAGGTAGATCCAGATCCAGACTGTAAGATGTTGTTTTAGG
